>Addgene plasmid #22588 | Flag-HA-USP50 | addgene full sequence | sequence record 313907 | Addgene NGS Result
GGCCAGACTGTTACCACTCCCTTAAGTTTGACCTTAGGTCACTGGAAAGATGTCGAGCGGATCGCTCACA
ACCAGTCGGTAGATGTCAAGAAGAGACGTTGGGTTACCTTCTGCTCTGCAGAATGGCCAACCTTTAACGT
CGGATGGCCGCGAGACGGCACCTTTAACCGAGACCTCATCACCCAGGTTAAGATCAAGGTCTTTTCACCT
GGCCCGCATGGACACCCAGACCAGGTCCCCTACATCGTGACCTGGGAAGCCTTGGCTTTTGACCCCCCTC
CCTGGGTCAAGCCCTTTGTACACCCTAAGCCTCCGCCTCCTCTTCCTCCATCCGCCCCGTCTCTCCCCCT
TGAACCTCCTCGTTCGACCCCGCCTCGATCCTCCCTTTATCCAGCCCTCACTCCTTCTCTAGGCGCCGGA
ATTAGATCTGCCACCATGGACTACAAGGATGACGATGACAAGCTCGATGGAGGATACCCATACGATGTTC
CAGATTACGCTGCTCGAGGTTATCAAACAAGTTTGTACAAAAAAGCAGAAGGGCCGTCAAGGCCCACCAT
GACTTCTCAGCCGTCTCTCCCTGCAGATGACTTCGATATCTACCACGTCCTTGCAGAGTGCACAGATTAC
TATGATACCCTTCCAGTTAAGGAGGCTGATGGGAACCAGCCCCATTTTCAGGGTGTCACTGGCTTGTGGA
ACTTGGGCAACACATGCTGCGTGAATGCCATCTCACAGTGTCTCTGCAGCATCTTGCCGCTGGTGGAATA
CTTTCTCACCGGGAAGTATATCACCGCTCTGCAAAAGTTTCTTCTTCCAAGCGATTGCAGTGAAGTTGCC
ACTGCTTTTGCCTATCTGATGACAGACATGTGGCTGGGAGACTCAGACTGTGTCTCACCAGAAATATTCT
GGTCAGCTCTTGGCAACCTCTACCCAGCATTTACGAAAAAGATGCAACAAGATGCTCAGGAATTCTTGAT
TTGTGTCCTAAATGAACTTCATGAAGCTCTAAAAAAGTACCACTACTCCCGGAGAAGATCATATGAGAAA
GGATCTACTCAGAGATGCTGCAGGAAGTGGATTACCACTGAGACATCCATCATCACCCAGCTGTTTGAAG
AGCAGCTCAATTATAGCATCGTATGTTTAAAGTGTGAGAAATGCACCTACAAGAACGAAGTCTTCACTGT
CTTCTCACTCCCCATTCCATCCAAATATGAATGCTCCCTTCGGGACTGTCTCCAATGTTTTTTTCAACAA
GACGCACTGACCTGGAACAACGAAATTCACTGCTCCTTTTGTGAAACCAAGCAAGAAACTGCTGTGAGGG
CCAGTATTTCCAAAGCACCAAAAATAATTATTTTCCACCTAAAAAGGTTTGACATTCAGGGTACAACAAA
AAGGAAGCTGAGAACGGATATTCATTACCCACTCACTAACTTGGACCTCACTCCTTATATTTGCTCAATT
TTCCGGAAATATCCTAAATACAACCTCTGTGCAGTGGTGAACCATTTTGGTGATTTGGATGGTGGCCACT
ACACTGCTTTCTGCAAGAATTCAGTCACCCAGGCCTAAGGCCTCATGGGCCCAGCTTTCTTGTACAAAGT
GGTTCGATAACGAATTCCGCCCCCCCCCCCTAACGTTACTGGCCGAAGCCGCTTGGAATAAGGCCGGTGT
GCGTTTGTCTATATGTTATTTTCCACCATATTGCCGTCTTTTGGCAATGTGAGGGCCCGGAAACCTGGCC
CTGTCTTCTTGACGAGCATTCCTAGGGGTCTTTCCCCTCTCGCCAAAGGAATGCAAGGTCTGTTGAATGT
CGTGAAGGAAGCAGTTCCTCTGGAAGCTTCTTGAAGACAAACAACGTCTGTAGCGACCCTTTGCAGGCAG
CGGAACCCCCCACCTGGCGACAGGTGCCTCTGCGGCCAAAAGCCACGTGTATAAGATACACCTGCAAAGG
CGGCACAACCCCAGTGCCACGTTGTGAGTTGGATAGTTGTGGAAAGAGTCAAATGGCTCTCCTCAAGCGT
ATTCAACAAGGGGCTGAAGGATGCCCAGAAGGTACCCCATTGTATGGGATCTGATCTGGGGCCTCGGTGC
ACATGCTTTACATGTGTTTAGTCGAGGTTAAAAAAACGTCTAGGCCCCCCGAACCACGGGGACGTGGTTT
TCCTTTGAAAAACACGATGATAATATGGCCACAACCATGACCGAGTACAAGCCCACGGTGCGCCTCGCCA
CCCGCGACGACGTCCCCAGGGCCGTACGCACCCTCGCCGCCGCGTTCGCCGACTACCCCGCCACGCGCCA
CACCGTCGATCCGGACCGCCACATCGAGCGGGTCACCGAGCTGCAAGAACTCTTCCTCACGCGCGTCGGG
CTCGACATCGGCAAGGTGTGGGTCGCGGACGACGGCGCCGCGGTGGCGGTCTGGACCACGCCGGAGAGCG
TCGAAGCGGGGGCGGTGTTCGCCGAGATCGGCCCGCGCATGGCCGAGTTGAGCGGTTCCCGGCTGGCCGC
GCAGCAACAGATGGAAGGCCTCCTGGCGCCGCACCGGCCCAAGGAGCCCGCGTGGTTCCTGGCCACCGTC
GGCGTCTCGCCCGACCACCAGGGCAAGGGTCTGGGCAGCGCCGTCGTGCTCCCCGGAGTGGAGGCGGCCG
AGCGCGCCGGGGTGCCCGCCTTCCTGGAGACCTCCGCGCCCCGCAACCTCCCCTTCTACGAGCGGCTCGG
CTTCACCGTCACCGCCGACGTCGAGGTGCCCGAAGGACCGCGCACCTGGTGCATGACCCGCAAGCCCGGT
GCCTGATGCATCGATGTCGACCTGCAGCCAAGCTTATCGATAAAATAAAAGATTTTATTTAGTCTCCAGA
AAAAGGGGGGAATGAAAGACCCCACCTGTAGGTTTGGCAAGCTAGCTTAAGTAACGCCATTTTGCAAGGC
ATGGAAAATACATAACTGAGAATAGAGAAGTTCAGATCAAGGTTAGGAACAGAGAGACAGCAGAATATGG
GCCAAACAGGATATCTGTGGTAAGCAGTTCCTGCCCCGGCTCAGGGCCAAGAACAGATGGTCCCCAGATG
CGGTCCCGCCCTCAGCAGTTTCTAGAGAACCATCAGATGTTTCCAGGGTGCCCCAAGGACCTGAAATGAC
CCTGTGCCTTATTTGAACTAACCAATCAGTTCGCTTCTCGCTTCTGTTCGCGCGCTTCTGCTCCCCGAGC
TCAATAAAAGAGCCCACAACCCCTCACTCGGCGCGCCAGTCCTCCGATAGACTGCGTCGCCCGGGTACCC
GTGTATCCAATAAACCCTCTTGCAGTTGCATCCGACTTGTGGTCTCGCTGTTCCTTGGGAGGGTCTCCTC
TGAGTGATTGACTACCCGTCAGCGGGGGTCTTTCATGGGTAACAGTTTCTTGAAGTTGGAGAACAACATT
CTGAGGGTAGGAGTCGAATATTAAGTAATCCTGACTCAATTAGCCACTGTTTTGAATCCACATACTCCAA
TACTCCTGAAATAGTTCATTATGGACAGCGCAGAAAGAGCTGGGGAGAATTGTGAAATTGTTATCCGCTC
ACAATTCCACACAACATACGAGCCGGAAGCATAAAGTGTAAAGCCTGGGGTGCCTAATGAGTGAGCTAAC
TCACATTAATTGCGTTGCGCTCACTGCCCGCTTTCCAGTCGGGAAACCTGTCGTGCCAGCTGCATTAATG
AATCGGCCAACGCGCGGGGAGAGGCGGTTTGCGTATTGGGCGCTCTTCCGCTTCCTCGCTCACTGACTCG
CTGCGCTCGGTCGTTCGGCTGCGGCGAGCGGTATCAGCTCACTCAAAGGCGGTAATACGGTTATCCACAG
AATCAGGGGATAACGCAGGAAAGAACATGTGAGCAAAAGGCCAGCAAAAGGCCAGGAACCGTAAAAAGGC
CGCGTTGCTGGCGTTTTTCCATAGGCTCCGCCCCCCTGACGAGCATCACAAAAATCGACGCTCAAGTCAG
AGGTGGCGAAACCCGACAGGACTATAAAGATACCAGGCGTTTCCCCCTGGAAGCTCCCTCGTGCGCTCTC
CTGTTCCGACCCTGCCGCTTACCGGATACCTGTCCGCCTTTCTCCCTTCGGGAAGCGTGGCGCTTTCTCA
TAGCTCACGCTGTAGGTATCTCAGTTCGGTGTAGGTCGTTCGCTCCAAGCTGGGCTGTGTGCACGAACCC
CCCGTTCAGCCCGACCGCTGCGCCTTATCCGGTAACTATCGTCTTGAGTCCAACCCGGTAAGACACGACT
TATCGCCACTGGCAGCAGCCACTGGTAACAGGATTAGCAGAGCGAGGTATGTAGGCGGTGCTACAGAGTT
CTTGAAGTGGTGGCCTAACTACGGCTACACTAGAAGAACAGTATTTGGTATCTGCGCTCTGCTGAAGCCA
GTTACCTTCGGAAAAAGAGTTGGTAGCTCTTGATCCGGCAAACAAACCACCGCTGGTAGCGGTGGTTTTT
TTGTTTGCAAGCAGCAGATTACGCGCAGAAAAAAAGGATCTCAAGAAGATCCTTTGATCTTTTCTACGGG
GTCTGACGCTCAGTGGAACGAAAACTCACGTTAAGGGATTTTGGTCATGAGATTATCAAAAAGGATCTTC
ACCTAGATCCTTTTAAATTAAAAATGAAGTTTTAAATCAATCTAAAGTATATATGAGTAAACTTGGTCTG
ACAGTTACCAATGCTTAATCAGTGAGGCACCTATCTCAGCGATCTGTCTATTTCGTTCATCCATAGTTGC
CTGACTCCCCGTCGTGTAGATAACTACGATACGGGAGGGCTTACCATCTGGCCCCAGTGCTGCAATGATA
CCGCGAGACCCACGCTCACCGGCTCCAGATTTATCAGCAATAAACCAGCCAGCCGGAAGGGCCGAGCGCA
GAAGTGGTCCTGCAACTTTATCCGCCTCCATCCAGTCTATTAATTGTTGCCGGGAAGCTAGAGTAAGTAG
TTCGCCAGTTAATAGTTTGCGCAACGTTGTTGCCATTGCTACAGGCATCGTGGTGTCACGCTCGTCGTTT
GGTATGGCTTCATTCAGCTCCGGTTCCCAACGATCAAGGCGAGTTACATGATCCCCCATGTTGTGCAAAA
AAGCGGTTAGCTCCTTCGGTCCTCCGATCGTTGTCAGAAGTAAGTTGGCCGCAGTGTTATCACTCATGGT
TATGGCAGCACTGCATAATTCTCTTACTGTCATGCCATCCGTAAGATGCTTTTCTGTGACTGGTGAGTAC
TCAACCAAGTCATTCTGAGAATAGTGTATGCGGCGACCGAGTTGCTCTTGCCCGGCGTCAATACGGGATA
ATACCGCGCCACATAGCAGAACTTTAAAAGTGCTCATCATTGGAAAACGTTCTTCGGGGCGAAAACTCTC
AAGGATCTTACCGCTGTTGAGATCCAGTTCGATGTAACCCACTCGTGCACCCAACTGATCTTCAGCATCT
TTTACTTTCACCAGCGTTTCTGGGTGAGCAAAAACAGGAAGGCAAAATGCCGCAAAAAAGGGAATAAGGG
CGACACGGAAATGTTGAATACTCATACTCTTCCTTTTTCAATATTATTGAAGCATTTATCAGGGTTATTG
TCTCATGAGCGGATACATATTTGAATGTATTTAGAAAAATAAACAAATAGGGGTTCCGCGCACATTTCCC
CGAAAAGTGCCACCTGACGTCTAAGAAACCATTATTATCATGACATTAACCTATAAAAATAGGCGTATCA
CGAGGCCCTTTCGTCTCGCGCGTTTCGGTGATGACGGTGAAAACCTCTGACACATGCAGCTCCCGGAGAC
GGTCACAGCTTGTCTGTAAGCGGATGCCGGGAGCAGACAAGCCCGTCAGGGCGCGTCAGCGGGTGTTGGC
GGGTGTCGGGGCTGGCTTAACTATGCGGCATCAGAGCAGATTGTACTGAGAGTGCACCATATGCGGTGTG
AAATACCGCACAGATGCGTAAGGAGAAAATACCGCATCAGGCGCCATTCGCCATTCAGGCTGCGCAACTG
TTGGGAAGGGCGATCGGTGCGGGCCTCTTCGCTATTACGCCAGCTGGCGAAAGGGGGATGTGCTGCAAGG
CGATTAAGTTGGGTAACGCCAGGGTTTTCCCAGTCACGACGTTGTAAAACGACGGCGCAAGGAATGGTGC
ATGCAAGGAGATGGCGCCCAACAGTCCCCCGGCCACGGGGCCTGCCACCATACCCACGCCGAAACAAGCG
CTCATGAGCCCGAAGTGGCGAGCCCGATCTTCCCCATCGGTGATGTCGGCGATATAGGCGCCAGCAACCG
CACCTGTGGCGCCGGTGATGCCGGCCACGATGCGTCCGGCGTAGAGGCGATTAGTCCAATTTGTTAAAGA
CAGGATATCAGTGGTCCAGGCTCTAGTTTTGACTCAACAATATCACCAGCTGAAGCCTATAGAGTACGAG
CCATAGATAAAATAAAAGATTTTATTTAGTCTCCAGAAAAAGGGGGGAATGAAAGACCCCACCTGTAGGT
TTGGCAAGCTAGCTTAAGTAACGCCATTTTGCAAGGCATGGAAAATACATAACTGAGAATAGAGAAGTTC
AGATCAAGGTTAGGAACAGAGAGACAGCAGAATATGGGCCAAACAGGATATCTGTGGTAAGCAGTTCCTG
CCCCGGCTCAGGGCCAAGAACAGATGGTCCCCAGATGCGGTCCCGCCCTCAGCAGTTTCTAGAGAACCAT
CAGATGTTTCCAGGGTGCCCCAAGGACCTGAAATGACCCTGTGCCTTATTTGAACTAACCAATCAGTTCG
CTTCTCGCTTCTGTTCGCGCGCTTCTGCTCCCCGAGCTCAATAAAAGAGCCCACAACCCCTCACTCGGCG
CGCCAGTCCTCCGATAGACTGCGTCGCCCGGGTACCCGTATTCCCAATAAAGCCTCTTGCTGTTTGCATC
CGAATCGTGGACTCGCTGATCCTTGGGAGGGTCTCCTCAGATTGATTGACTGCCCACCTCGGGGGTCTTT
CATTTGGAGGTTCCACCGAGATTTGGAGACCCCTGCCCAGGGACCACCGACCCCCCCGCCGGGAGGTAAG
CTGGCCAGCGGTCGTTTCGTGTCTGTCTCTGTCTTTGTGCGTGTTTGTGCCGGCATCTAATGTTTGCGCC
TGCGTCTGTACTAGTTAGCTAACTAGCTCTGTATCTGGCGGACCCGTGGTGGAACTGACGAGTTCTGAAC
ACCCGGCCGCAACCCTGGGAGACGTCCCAGGGACTTTGGGGGCCGTTTTTGTGGCCCGACCTGAGGAAGG
GAGTCGATGTGGAATCCGACCCCGTCAGGATATGTGGTTCTGGTAGGAGACGAGAACCTAAAACAGTTCC
CGCCTCCGTCTGAATTTTTGCTTTCGGTTTGGAACCGAAGCCGCGCGTCTTGTCTGCTGCAGCGCTGCAG
CATCGTTCTGTGTTGTCTCTGTCTGACTGTGTTTCTGTATTTGTCTGAAAATTAG
Features (pLannotate 1.2.2; 23 found; start..end, strand, type, name):
      1..417     +  CDS            gag (truncated): truncated Moloney murine leukemia virus (MMLV) gag gene lacking the start codon
    442..462     +  CDS            FLAG (fragment): FLAG® epitope tag, followed by an enterokinase cleavage site
    475..501     +  CDS            3xHA (fragment): three tandem HA epitope tags
    518..538     +  protein_bind   attB1: mutant version of attB; core recombination site for the Gateway® BP reaction BP Clonase™
    559..1575    +  CDS            USP50: UBP50_HUMAN - Experimental evidence at transcript level: Swiss-Prot protein existence level 2. Has no peptidase activity. From Homo sapiens (Human).
   1592..1612    -  protein_bind   attB2: mutant version of attB; core recombination site for the Gateway® BP reaction BP Clonase™
   1731..2193    +  misc_feature   IRES: internal ribosome entry site (IRES) of the encephalomyocarditis virus (EMCV)
   2207..2806    +  CDS            PuroR: puromycin N-acetyltransferase; pac from Streptomyces alboniger; confers resistance to puromycin
   2882..3396    +  LTR            3' LTR: 3' long terminal repeat from murine embryonic stem cell virus
   3558..3574    -  protein_bind   lac operator: The lac repressor binds to the lac operator to inhibit transcription in E. coli. This inhibition can be relieved by adding lactose or isopropyl-β-D-thiogalactopyranoside (IPTG). lac repressor encoded by lacI
   3582..3612    -  promoter       lac promoter: promoter for the E. coli lac operon
   3627..3648    -  protein_bind   CAP binding site: CAP binding activates transcription in the presence of cAMP. E. coli catabolite activator protein
   3661..3753    -  CDS            lacI (fragment): lac repressor; lacI; The lac repressor binds to the lac operator to inhibit transcription in E. coli. This inhibition can be relieved by adding lactose or isopropyl-β-D-thiogalactopyranoside (IPTG).
   3936..4524    -  rep_origin     ori: high-copy-number ColE1/pMB1/pBR322/pUC origin of replication
   4695..5555    -  CDS            AmpR: β-lactamase; bla; confers resistance to ampicillin, carbenicillin, and related antibiotics
   5556..5660    -  promoter       AmpR promoter: bla
   5755..5790    +  CDS            rop (fragment): Rop protein, which maintains plasmids at low copy number; rop
   5892..5991    +  misc_feature   bom (fragment): basis of mobility region from pBR322
   5997..6146    -  CDS            lacZα (fragment): LacZα fragment of β-galactosidase; lacZ fragment
   6146..6347    -  CDS            TcR (fragment): tetracycline efflux protein; tet; confers resistance to tetracycline
   6348..6446    +  CDS            env (fragment): murine leukemia virus gPr80 envelope polyprotein precursor; env; proteolytically cleaved into gp70SU and p15TM subunits
   6488..7004    +  LTR            5' LTR: 5' long terminal repeat from murine embryonic stem cell virus
   7068..7409    +  misc_feature   MESV Ψ: packaging signal of murine embryonic stem cell virus
