[The description below was written by a language model from this plasmid's Addgene catalogue record and pLannotate feature annotations shown in this document.]
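Description:
Flag-HA-USP50 is a gammaretroviral mammalian expression plasmid built by Gateway LR recombination of a human USP50 (ubiquitin specific peptidase 50) open reading frame, derived from an MGC clone, into the destination vector pDEST_LTR_N_FLAG_HA_IRES_puro. In bacteria it is maintained through a high-copy ColE1/pUC-type origin and selected with ampicillin via the β-lactamase gene. The backbone also carries assorted remnants of earlier cloning vectors (fragments of lacI, lacZα, rop, bom and a tetracycline resistance gene, plus a lac promoter/operator) that have no evident function in the construct.

The viral cassette is flanked by 5′ and 3′ long terminal repeats annotated as murine embryonic stem cell virus type, with the MESV Ψ packaging signal and a truncated, start-codon-less MMLV gag segment downstream of the 5′ LTR. These elements allow the transcript to be packaged into retroviral particles when gag, pol and env are supplied in trans. No separate internal promoter is annotated, so expression is presumably driven from the 5′ LTR. Following gag come N-terminal FLAG and HA epitope tags, an attB1 site, the wild-type USP50 coding sequence, and attB2, the attB sites being the scars of the Gateway reaction. An EMCV IRES then directs translation of puromycin N-acetyltransferase from the same transcript, coupling puromycin resistance to expression of the tagged protein and enabling selection of stably transduced cells.

The tandem FLAG-HA tag suits affinity purification and detection, consistent with the associated study mapping the interaction landscape of human deubiquitinating enzymes. The database annotation matched to the insert describes USP50 as lacking peptidase activity.
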