Addgene plasmid #22588: Flag-HA-USP50
Depositing lab: Wade Harper. Depositing organization: Harvard Medical School. Publication: Defining the human deubiquitinating enzyme interaction landscape. Sowa ME, Bennett EJ, Gygi SP, Harper JW. Cell. 2009 Jul 23. 138(2):389-403. 10.1016/j.cell.2009.04.042 PubMed 19615732.
Backbone
  Vector backbone: pDEST_LTR_N_FLAG_HA_IRES_puro
  Backbone manufacturer: Harper_Lab
  Backbone size w/o insert (bp): 6521
  Vector type: Mammalian Expression, Retroviral
  Selectable markers: Puromycin
Growth in bacteria
  Bacterial resistance: Ampicillin, 100 μg/mL
  Growth temperature: 37°C
  Growth strain: DH5alpha
  Copy number: High Copy
Gene/Insert
  Gene/Insert name: USP50 (alt name: ubiquitin specific peptidase 50)
  Species: H. sapiens (human)
  Mutation: None
  GenBank ID: BC146493
  Entrez Gene: USP50
  Tag / fusion protein: HA (N terminal on backbone); FLAG (N terminal on backbone)
  Cloning method: Gateway Cloning; 5′ cloning site GATEWAY_LR (unknown if destroyed); 3′ cloning site GATEWAY_LR (unknown if destroyed)
  Sequencing primers: 5′ CAGCCCTCACTCCTTCTCTAGG; 3′ CAAGCGGCTTCGGCCAGTAAC
Resource information
  A portion of this plasmid was derived from a plasmid made by: MGC/Open
Terms and licenses: Academic/Nonprofit Terms; Industry Terms: Not Available to Industry
How to cite: Flag-HA-USP50 was a gift from Wade Harper (Addgene plasmid # 22588 ; http://n2t.net/addgene:22588 ; RRID:Addgene_22588)
