>Addgene plasmid #22588 | Flag-HA-USP50 | addgene partial sequence | sequence record 28389 | 22588 with HarMSCVb (caggtcccctacatcgtgac)
NCTCCCTGGNNCNGCCCTTTGTACACCCTAAGCCTCCGCCTCCTCTTCCTCCATCCGCCCCGTCTCTCCC
CCTTGAACCTCCTCGTTCGACCCCGCCTCGATCCTCCCTTTATCCAGCCCTCACTCCTTCTCTAGGCGCC
GGAATTAGATCTGCCACCATGGACTACAAGGATGACGATGACAAGCTCGATGGAGGATACCCATACGATG
TTCCAGATTACGCTGCTCGAGGTTATCAAACAAGTTTGTACAAAAAAGCAGAAGGGCCGTCAAGGCCCAC
CATGACTTCTCAGCCGTCTCTCCCTGCAGATGACTTCGATATCTACCACGTCCTTGCAGAGTGCACAGAT
TACTATGATACCCTTCCAGTTAAGGAGGCTGATGGGAACCAGCCCCATTTTCAGGGTGTCACTGGCTTGT
GGAACTTGGGCAACACATGCTGCGTGAATGCCATCTCACAGTGTCTCTGCAGCATCTTGCCGCTGGTGGA
ATACTTTCTCACCGGGAAGTATATCACCGCTCTGCAAAAGTTTCTTCTTCCAAGCGATTGCAGTGAAGTT
GCCACTGCTTTTGCCTATCTGATGACAGACATGTGGCTGGGAGACTCAGACTGTGTCTCACCAGAAATAT
TCTGGTCAGCTCTTGGCAACCTCTACCCAGCATTTACGAAAAAGATGCAACAA
